Addgene plasmid #129042: pSpdCas9-hudTET1CD-T2A-mCherry(PX458)-SghuTSDR-2
Purpose: inactivated control (targeted DNA demethylation_human_TSDR), expression of dCas9-hudTET1CD-T2A-mCherry sgRNA2targeting human TSDR
Depositing lab: Julia K Polansky. Depositing organization: Charite Universitaetsmedizin Berlin. Publication: Targeted De-Methylation of the FOXP3-TSDR Is Sufficient to Induce Physiological FOXP3 Expression but Not a Functional Treg Phenotype. Kressler C, Gasparoni G, Nordstrom K, Hamo D, Salhab A, Dimitropoulos C, Tierling S, Reinke P, Volk HD, Walter J, Hamann A, Polansky JK. Front Immunol. 2021 Jan 7;11:609891. doi: 10.3389/fimmu.2020.609891. eCollection 2020. PubMed 33488615.
Backbone
  Vector backbone: PX458
  Backbone manufacturer: Feng Zhang (Addgene plasmid # 48138)
  Vector type: Mammalian Expression
Growth in bacteria
  Bacterial resistance: Ampicillin, 100 μg/mL
  Growth temperature: 37°C
  Growth strain: DH5alpha
  Copy number: Unknown
Gene/Insert
  Gene/Insert name: dCas9-hudTET1CD, SgRNA2 (huTSDR) (alt name: dCas9-hudTET1CD-T2A-mCherry)
  gRNA/shRNA sequence: TTATACTATTTGAAGACCCC
  Species: Synthetic
  Mutation: dCas9 (D10A;H840A), catalytic domain huTET1 inactive (H1671Y; D1673A)
  Promoter: CbH (for dCas9-hudTET1CD-T2A-EGFP) U6 (for sgRNA)
  Tag / fusion protein: HA-Tag, NLS (N terminal on insert); T2A-mCherry (C terminal on backbone)
  Cloning method: Restriction Enzyme; 5′ cloning site Unknown (unknown if destroyed); 3′ cloning site Unknown (unknown if destroyed)
  Sequencing primers: 5′ SgRNA-cloning-site: hU6-F (GAGGGCCTATTTCCCATGATT)
Resource information
  A portion of this plasmid was derived from a plasmid made by: mCherry (BbsI removed) from Nicola Patron (Addgene plasmid # 50316); HA tag-NLS-dCas9 from Rudolf Jaenisch (Addgene plasmid # 48223); hudTET1CD from Keith Joung (Addgene plasmid # 49965).
Terms and licenses: Academic/Nonprofit Terms; Industry Terms: Not Available to Industry
Depositor comments: Two base pairs in the ITR pAAV contain a mixed population of nucleotides and are displayed as ambiguous bases in Addgene NGS result. Depositor confirms this region is not critical and thus the mixed population does not affect plasmid function.
How to cite: pSpdCas9-hudTET1CD-T2A-mCherry(PX458)-SghuTSDR-2 was a gift from Julia K Polansky (Addgene plasmid # 129042 ; http://n2t.net/addgene:129042 ; RRID:Addgene_129042)
