[The description below was written by a language model from this plasmid's Addgene catalogue record and pLannotate feature annotations shown in this document.]
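Description:
pSpdCas9-hudTET1CD-T2A-mCherry(PX458)-SghuTSDR-2 is a mammalian expression plasmid of about 11.4 kb built on the PX458 all-in-one CRISPR backbone. It is propagated in E. coli through a high-copy ColE1/pUC-type origin with ampicillin selection (AmpR). The backbone also retains an f1/M13 phage origin and a single AAV2 ITR. The depositor notes two ambiguous bases in the ITR region and states that it is not critical to plasmid function. With only one ITR annotated, the plasmid appears suited to transfection rather than AAV packaging.

Two expression units sit in tandem. A human U6 Pol III promoter drives an S. pyogenes sgRNA, consisting of a 20-nt spacer and the guide scaffold, directed at the human TSDR; the associated publication title refers to the FOXP3-TSDR. Downstream, the CBh promoter (CMV enhancer, chicken β-actin promoter and hybrid intron) drives a single open reading frame. This encodes HA-tagged, NLS-bearing nuclease-dead Cas9 (D10A, H840A) fused to the catalytic domain of human TET1, followed by T2A and mCherry, and it ends at a bGH polyadenylation signal. The T2A peptide releases mCherry as a separate protein, so transfected cells can be identified or sorted by red fluorescence. The promoter field in the catalogue mentions EGFP, but the name, tag field and both feature tables indicate mCherry.

The TET1 domain carries H1671Y and D1673A, which inactivate its dioxygenase activity. The construct therefore serves as the catalytically dead control for targeted DNA demethylation experiments. It brings the fusion protein to the same site as the active version without oxidising 5-methylcytosine, which separates the effects of dCas9 binding from those of true demethylation.
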