Features (pLannotate 1.2.2; 21 found; start..end, strand, type, name):
      1..241     +  promoter       U6 promoter: RNA polymerase III promoter for human U6 snRNA
    271..346     +  misc_RNA       gRNA scaffold: guide RNA scaffold for the Streptococcus pyogenes CRISPR/Cas9 system
    353..396     +  misc_RNA       gRNA scaffold (fragment): guide RNA scaffold for the Streptococcus pyogenes CRISPR/Cas9 system
    443..728     +  enhancer       CMV enhancer: human cytomegalovirus immediate early enhancer; contains an 18-bp deletion relative to the standard CMV enhancer
    730..1007    +  promoter       chicken β-actin promoter: No description available
   1008..1236    +  intron         hybrid intron: hybrid between chicken β-actin (CBA) and minute virus of mice (MMV) introns (Gray et al., 2011)
   1257..1284    +  CDS            3xHA (fragment): three tandem HA epitope tags
   1317..5417    +  CDS            Cas9: Cas9 (Csn1) endonuclease from the Streptococcus pyogenes Type II CRISPR/Cas system generates RNA-guided double strand breaks in DNA
   5418..5451    +  CDS            nucleoplasmin NLS (fragment): bipartite nuclear localization signal from nucleoplasmin
   5463..7616    +  CDS            TET1 (fragment): TET1_HUMAN - Also known as CXXC6, KIAA1676, LCX. Experimental evidence at protein level: Swiss-Prot protein existence level 1. Dioxygenase that catalyzes the conversion of the modified genomic base 5-methylcytosine (5mC) into 5-hydroxymethylcytosine (5hmC) and plays a key role in active DNA demethylation. Also mediates subsequent conversion of 5hmC into 5-formylcytosine (5fC), and conversion of 5fC to 5-carboxylcytosine (5caC). Conversion of 5mC into 5hmC, 5fC and 5caC probably constitutes the first step in cytosine demethylation. Methylation at the C5 position of cytosine bases is an epigenet
   7619..7643    +  CDS            nucleoplasmin NLS (fragment): bipartite nuclear localization signal from nucleoplasmin
   7713..8419    +  CDS            mCherry (fragment): monomeric derivative of DsRed fluorescent protein (Shaner et al., 2004) mammalian codon-optimized
   8454..8565    +  polyA_signal   bGH poly(A) signal: bovine growth hormone polyadenylation signal
   8670..8810    +  repeat_region  AAV2 ITR: inverted terminal repeat of adeno-associated virus serotype 2 inverted
   8815..8866    -  misc_feature   bom (fragment): basis of mobility region from pBR322
   8885..9265    +  rep_origin     M13 ori (sequence partly withheld): M13 bacteriophage origin of replication; arrow indicates direction of (+) strand synthesis
   9341..9390    -  misc_feature   bom (fragment): basis of mobility region from pBR322
   9492..9527    -  CDS            rop (fragment): Rop protein, which maintains plasmids at low copy number; rop
   9622..9726    +  promoter       AmpR promoter: bla
   9727..10587   +  CDS            AmpR: β-lactamase; bla; confers resistance to ampicillin, carbenicillin, and related antibiotics
  10758..11346   +  rep_origin     ori: high-copy-number ColE1/pMB1/pBR322/pUC origin of replication
>Addgene plasmid #129042 | pSpdCas9-hudTET1CD-T2A-mCherry(PX458)-SghuTSDR-2 | depositor full sequence | sequence record 247388 | pSpdCas9-hudTET1CD-T2A-mCherry(PX458)-SghuTSDR-2 sequence 11407 bps
GAGGGCCTATTTCCCATGATTCCTTCATATTTGCATATACGATACAAGGCTGTTAGAGAGATAATTGGAA
TTAATTTGACTGTAAACACAAAGATATTAGTACAAAATACGTGACGTAGAAAGTAATAATTTCTTGGGTA
GTTTGCAGTTTTAAAATTATGTTTTAAAATGGACTATCATATGCTTACCGTAACTTGAAAGTATTTCGAT
TTCTTGGCTTTATATATCTTGTGGAAAGGACGAAACACCGTTATACTATTTGAAGACCCCGTTTTAGAGC
TAGAAATAGCAAGTTAAAATAAGGCTAGTCCGTTATCAACTTGAAAAAGTGGCACCGAGTCGGTGCTTTT
TTGTTTTAGAGCTAGAAATAGCAAGTTAAAATAAGGCTAGTCCGTTTTTAGCGCGTGCGCCAATTCTGCA
GACAAATGGCTCTAGAGGTACCCGTTACATAACTTACGGTAAATGGCCCGCCTGGCTGACCGCCCAACGA
CCCCCGCCCATTGACGTCAATAGTAACGCCAATAGGGACTTTCCATTGACGTCAATGGGTGGAGTATTTA
CGGTAAACTGCCCACTTGGCAGTACATCAAGTGTATCATATGCCAAGTACGCCCCCTATTGACGTCAATG
ACGGTAAATGGCCCGCCTGGCATTGTGCCCAGTACATGACCTTATGGGACTTTCCTACTTGGCAGTACAT
CTACGTATTAGTCATCGCTATTACCATGGTCGAGGTGAGCCCCACGTTCTGCTTCACTCTCCCCATCTCC
CCCCCCTCCCCACCCCCAATTTTGTATTTATTTATTTTTTAATTATTTTGTGCAGCGATGGGGGCGGGGG
GGGGGGGGGGGCGCGCGCCAGGCGGGGCGGGGCGGGGCGAGGGGCGGGGCGGGGCGAGGCGGAGAGGTGC
GGCGGCAGCCAATCAGAGCGGCGCGCTCCGAAAGTTTCCTTTTATGGCGAGGCGGCGGCGGCGGCGGCCC
TATAAAAAGCGAAGCGCGCGGCGGGCGGGAGTCGCTGCGACGCTGCCTTCGCCCCGTGCCCCGCTCCGCC
GCCGCCTCGCGCCGCCCGCCCCGGCTCTGACTGACCGCGTTACTCCCACAGGTGAGCGGGCGGGACGGCC
CTTCTCCTCCGGGCTGTAATTAGCTGAGCAAGAGGTAAGGGTTTAAGGGATGGTTGGTTGGTGGGGTATT
AATGTTTAATTACCTGGAGCACCTGCCTGAAATCACTTTTTTTCAGGTTGGACCGGTGCCACCATGTACC
CATACGATGTTCCAGATTACGCTTCGCCGAAGAAAAAGCGCAAGGTCGAAGCGTCCGACAAGAAGTACAG
CATCGGCCTGGCCATCGGCACCAACTCTGTGGGCTGGGCCGTGATCACCGACGAGTACAAGGTGCCCAGC
AAGAAATTCAAGGTGCTGGGCAACACCGACCGGCACAGCATCAAGAAGAACCTGATCGGAGCCCTGCTGT
TCGACAGCGGCGAAACAGCCGAGGCCACCCGGCTGAAGAGAACCGCCAGAAGAAGATACACCAGACGGAA
GAACCGGATCTGCTATCTGCAAGAGATCTTCAGCAACGAGATGGCCAAGGTGGACGACAGCTTCTTCCAC
AGACTGGAAGAGTCCTTCCTGGTGGAAGAGGATAAGAAGCACGAGCGGCACCCCATCTTCGGCAACATCG
TGGACGAGGTGGCCTACCACGAGAAGTACCCCACCATCTACCACCTGAGAAAGAAACTGGTGGACAGCAC
CGACAAGGCCGACCTGCGGCTGATCTATCTGGCCCTGGCCCACATGATCAAGTTCCGGGGCCACTTCCTG
ATCGAGGGCGACCTGAACCCCGACAACAGCGACGTGGACAAGCTGTTCATCCAGCTGGTGCAGACCTACA
ACCAGCTGTTCGAGGAAAACCCCATCAACGCCAGCGGCGTGGACGCCAAGGCCATCCTGTCTGCCAGACT
GAGCAAGAGCAGACGGCTGGAAAATCTGATCGCCCAGCTGCCCGGCGAGAAGAAGAATGGCCTGTTCGGC
AACCTGATTGCCCTGAGCCTGGGCCTGACCCCCAACTTCAAGAGCAACTTCGACCTGGCCGAGGATGCCA
AACTGCAGCTGAGCAAGGACACCTACGACGACGACCTGGACAACCTGCTGGCCCAGATCGGCGACCAGTA
CGCCGACCTGTTTCTGGCCGCCAAGAACCTGTCCGACGCCATCCTGCTGAGCGACATCCTGAGAGTGAAC
ACCGAGATCACCAAGGCCCCCCTGAGCGCCTCTATGATCAAGAGATACGACGAGCACCACCAGGACCTGA
CCCTGCTGAAAGCTCTCGTGCGGCAGCAGCTGCCTGAGAAGTACAAAGAGATTTTCTTCGACCAGAGCAA
GAACGGCTACGCCGGCTACATTGACGGCGGAGCCAGCCAGGAAGAGTTCTACAAGTTCATCAAGCCCATC
CTGGAAAAGATGGACGGCACCGAGGAACTGCTCGTGAAGCTGAACAGAGAGGACCTGCTGCGGAAGCAGC
GGACCTTCGACAACGGCAGCATCCCCCACCAGATCCACCTGGGAGAGCTGCACGCCATTCTGCGGCGGCA
GGAAGATTTTTACCCATTCCTGAAGGACAACCGGGAAAAGATCGAGAAGATCCTGACCTTCCGCATCCCC
TACTACGTGGGCCCTCTGGCCAGGGGAAACAGCAGATTCGCCTGGATGACCAGAAAGAGCGAGGAAACCA
TCACCCCCTGGAACTTCGAGGAAGTGGTGGACAAGGGCGCTTCCGCCCAGAGCTTCATCGAGCGGATGAC
CAACTTCGATAAGAACCTGCCCAACGAGAAGGTGCTGCCCAAGCACAGCCTGCTGTACGAGTACTTCACC
GTGTATAACGAGCTGACCAAAGTGAAATACGTGACCGAGGGAATGAGAAAGCCCGCCTTCCTGAGCGGCG
AGCAGAAAAAGGCCATCGTGGACCTGCTGTTCAAGACCAACCGGAAAGTGACCGTGAAGCAGCTGAAAGA
GGACTACTTCAAGAAAATCGAGTGCTTCGACTCCGTGGAAATCTCCGGCGTGGAAGATCGGTTCAACGCC
TCCCTGGGCACATACCACGATCTGCTGAAAATTATCAAGGACAAGGACTTCCTGGACAATGAGGAAAACG
AGGACATTCTGGAAGATATCGTGCTGACCCTGACACTGTTTGAGGACAGAGAGATGATCGAGGAACGGCT
GAAAACCTATGCCCACCTGTTCGACGACAAAGTGATGAAGCAGCTGAAGCGGCGGAGATACACCGGCTGG
GGCAGGCTGAGCCGGAAGCTGATCAACGGCATCCGGGACAAGCAGTCCGGCAAGACAATCCTGGATTTCC
TGAAGTCCGACGGCTTCGCCAACAGAAACTTCATGCAGCTGATCCACGACGACAGCCTGACCTTTAAAGA
GGACATCCAGAAAGCCCAGGTGTCCGGCCAGGGCGATAGCCTGCACGAGCACATTGCCAATCTGGCCGGC
AGCCCCGCCATTAAGAAGGGCATCCTGCAGACAGTGAAGGTGGTGGACGAGCTCGTGAAAGTGATGGGCC
GGCACAAGCCCGAGAACATCGTGATCGAAATGGCCAGAGAGAACCAGACCACCCAGAAGGGACAGAAGAA
CAGCCGCGAGAGAATGAAGCGGATCGAAGAGGGCATCAAAGAGCTGGGCAGCCAGATCCTGAAAGAACAC
CCCGTGGAAAACACCCAGCTGCAGAACGAGAAGCTGTACCTGTACTACCTGCAGAATGGGCGGGATATGT
ACGTGGACCAGGAACTGGACATCAACCGGCTGTCCGACTACGATGTGGACGCCATCGTGCCTCAGAGCTT
TCTGAAGGACGACTCCATCGACAACAAGGTGCTGACCAGAAGCGACAAGAACCGGGGCAAGAGCGACAAC
GTGCCCTCCGAAGAGGTCGTGAAGAAGATGAAGAACTACTGGCGGCAGCTGCTGAACGCCAAGCTGATTA
CCCAGAGAAAGTTCGACAATCTGACCAAGGCCGAGAGAGGCGGCCTGAGCGAACTGGATAAGGCCGGCTT
CATCAAGAGACAGCTGGTGGAAACCCGGCAGATCACAAAGCACGTGGCACAGATCCTGGACTCCCGGATG
AACACTAAGTACGACGAGAATGACAAGCTGATCCGGGAAGTGAAAGTGATCACCCTGAAGTCCAAGCTGG
TGTCCGATTTCCGGAAGGATTTCCAGTTTTACAAAGTGCGCGAGATCAACAACTACCACCACGCCCACGA
CGCCTACCTGAACGCCGTCGTGGGAACCGCCCTGATCAAAAAGTACCCTAAGCTGGAAAGCGAGTTCGTG
TACGGCGACTACAAGGTGTACGACGTGCGGAAGATGATCGCCAAGAGCGAGCAGGAAATCGGCAAGGCTA
CCGCCAAGTACTTCTTCTACAGCAACATCATGAACTTTTTCAAGACCGAGATTACCCTGGCCAACGGCGA
GATCCGGAAGCGGCCTCTGATCGAGACAAACGGCGAAACCGGGGAGATCGTGTGGGATAAGGGCCGGGAT
TTTGCCACCGTGCGGAAAGTGCTGAGCATGCCCCAAGTGAATATCGTGAAAAAGACCGAGGTGCAGACAG
GCGGCTTCAGCAAAGAGTCTATCCTGCCCAAGAGGAACAGCGATAAGCTGATCGCCAGAAAGAAGGACTG
GGACCCTAAGAAGTACGGCGGCTTCGACAGCCCCACCGTGGCCTATTCTGTGCTGGTGGTGGCCAAAGTG
GAAAAGGGCAAGTCCAAGAAACTGAAGAGTGTGAAAGAGCTGCTGGGGATCACCATCATGGAAAGAAGCA
GCTTCGAGAAGAATCCCATCGACTTTCTGGAAGCCAAGGGCTACAAAGAAGTGAAAAAGGACCTGATCAT
CAAGCTGCCTAAGTACTCCCTGTTCGAGCTGGAAAACGGCCGGAAGAGAATGCTGGCCTCTGCCGGCGAA
CTGCAGAAGGGAAACGAACTGGCCCTGCCCTCCAAATATGTGAACTTCCTGTACCTGGCCAGCCACTATG
AGAAGCTGAAGGGCTCCCCCGAGGATAATGAGCAGAAACAGCTGTTTGTGGAACAGCACAAGCACTACCT
GGACGAGATCATCGAGCAGATCAGCGAGTTCTCCAAGAGAGTGATCCTGGCCGACGCTAATCTGGACAAA
GTGCTGTCCGCCTACAACAAGCACCGGGATAAGCCCATCAGAGAGCAGGCCGAGAATATCATCCACCTGT
TTACCCTGACCAATCTGGGAGCCCCTGCCGCCTTCAAGTACTTTGACACCACCATCGACCGGAAGAGGTA
CACCAGCACCAAAGAGGTGCTGGACGCCACCCTGATCCACCAGAGCATCACCGGCCTGTACGAGACACGG
ATCGACCTGTCTCAGCTGGGAGGCGACAAAAGGCCGGCGGCCACGAAAAAGGCCGGCCAGGGAGGAGGAT
CCCTGCCCACCTGCAGCTGTCTTGATCGAGTTATACAAAAAGACAAAGGCCCATATTATACACACCTTGG
GGCAGGACCAAGTGTTGCTGCTGTCAGGGAAATCATGGAGAATAGGTATGGTCAAAAAGGAAACGCAATA
AGGATAGAAATAGTAGTGTACACCGGTAAAGAAGGGAAAAGCTCTCATGGGTGTCCAATTGCTAAGTGGG
TTTTAAGAAGAAGCAGTGATGAAGAAAAAGTTCTTTGTTTGGTCCGGCAGCGTACAGGCCACCACTGTCC
AACTGCTGTGATGGTGGTGCTCATCATGGTGTGGGATGGCATCCCTCTTCCAATGGCCGACCGGCTATAC
ACAGAGCTCACAGAGAATCTAAAGTCATACAATGGGCACCCTACCGACAGAAGATGCACCCTCAATGAAA
ATCGTACCTGTACATGTCAAGGAATTGATCCAGAGACTTGTGGAGCTTCATTCTCTTTTGGCTGTTCATG
GAGTATGTACTTTAATGGCTGTAAGTTTGGTAGAAGCCCAAGCCCCAGAAGATTTAGAATTGATCCAAGC
TCTCCCTTACATGAAAAAAACCTTGAAGATAACTTACAGAGTTTGGCTACACGATTAGCTCCAATTTATA
AGCAGTATGCTCCAGTAGCTTACCAAAATCAGGTGGAATATGAAAATGTTGCCCGAGAATGTCGGCTTGG
CAGCAAGGAAGGTCGACCCTTCTCTGGGGTCACTGCTTGCCTGGACTTCTGTGCTCATCCCTACAGGGCC
ATTCACAACATGAATAATGGAAGCACTGTGGTTTGTACCTTAACTCGAGAAGATAACCGCTCTTTGGGTG
TTATTCCTCAAGATGAGCAGCTCCATGTGCTACCTCTTTATAAGCTTTCAGACACAGATGAGTTTGGCTC
CAAGGAAGGAATGGAAGCCAAGATCAAATCTGGGGCCATCGAGGTCCTGGCACCCCGCCGCAAAAAAAGA
ACGTGTTTCACTCAGCCTGTTCCCCGTTCTGGAAAGAAGAGGGCTGCGATGATGACAGAGGTTCTTGCAC
ATAAGATAAGGGCAGTGGAAAAGAAACCTATTCCCCGAATCAAGCGGAAGAATAACTCAACAACAACAAA
CAACAGTAAGCCTTCGTCACTGCCAACCTTAGGGAGTAACACTGAGACCGTGCAACCTGAAGTAAAAAGT
GAAACCGAACCCCATTTTATCTTAAAAAGTTCAGACAACACTAAAACTTATTCGCTGATGCCATCCGCTC
CTCACCCAGTGAAAGAGGCATCTCCAGGCTTCTCCTGGTCCCCGAAGACTGCTTCAGCCACACCAGCTCC
ACTGAAGAATGACGCAACAGCCTCATGCGGGTTTTCAGAAAGAAGCAGCACTCCCCACTGTACGATGCCT
TCGGGAAGACTCAGTGGTGCCAATGCTGCAGCTGCTGATGGCCCTGGCATTTCACAGCTTGGCGAAGTGG
CTCCTCTCCCCACCCTGTCTGCTCCTGTGATGGAGCCCCTCATTAATTCTGAGCCTTCCACTGGTGTGAC
TGAGCCGCTAACGCCTCATCAGCCAAACCACCAGCCCTCCTTCCTCACCTCTCCTCAAGACCTTGCCTCT
TCTCCAATGGAAGAAGATGAGCAGCATTCTGAAGCAGATGAGCCTCCATCAGACGAACCCCTATCTGATG
ACCCCCTGTCACCTGCTGAGGAGAAATTGCCCCACATTGATGAGTATTGGTCAGACAGTGAGCACATCTT
TTTGGATGCAAATATTGGTGGGGTGGCCATCGCACCTGCTCACGGCTCGGTTTTGATTGAGTGTGCCCGG
CGAGAGCTGCACGCTACCACTCCTGTTGAGCACCCCAACCGTAATCATCCAACCCGCCTCTCCCTTGTCT
TTTACCAGCACAAAAACCTAAATAAGCCCCAACATGGTTTTGAACTAAACAAGATTAAGTTTGAGGCTAA
AGAAGCTAAGAATAAGAAAATGAAGGCCTCAGAGCAAAAAGACCAGGCAGCTAATGAAGGTCCAGAACAG
TCCTCTGAAGTAAATGAATTGAACCAAATTCCTTCTCATAAAGCATTAACATTAACCCATGACAATGTTG
TCACCGTGTCCCCTTATGCTCTCACACACGTTGCGGGGCCCTATAACCATTGGGTCATGGCCGGCCAGGC
AAAAAAGAAAAAGGAATTCGGCAGTGGAGAGGGCAGAGGAAGTCTGCTAACATGCGGTGACGTCGAGGAG
AATCCTGGCCCAGTGAGCAAGGGCGAGGAGGATAACATGGCCATCATCAAGGAGTTCATGCGCTTCAAGG
TGCACATGGAGGGCTCCGTGAACGGCCACGAGTTCGAGATCGAGGGCGAGGGCGAGGGCCGCCCCTACGA
GGGCACCCAGACCGCCAAGCTGAAGGTGACCAAGGGTGGCCCCCTGCCCTTCGCCTGGGACATCCTGTCC
CCTCAGTTCATGTACGGCTCCAAGGCCTACGTGAAGCACCCCGCCGACATCCCCGACTACTTGAAGCTGT
CCTTCCCCGAGGGCTTCAAGTGGGAGCGCGTGATGAACTTCGAGGACGGCGGCGTGGTGACCGTGACCCA
GGACTCCTCCCTGCAGGACGGCGAGTTCATCTACAAGGTGAAGCTGCGCGGCACCAACTTCCCCTCCGAC
GGCCCCGTAATGCAGAAGAAAACCATGGGCTGGGAGGCCTCCTCCGAGCGGATGTACCCCGAGGACGGCG
CCCTGAAGGGCGAGATCAAGCAGAGGCTGAAGCTGAAGGACGGCGGCCACTACGACGCTGAGGTCAAGAC
CACCTACAAGGCCAAGAAGCCCGTGCAGCTGCCCGGCGCCTACAACGTCAACATCAAGTTGGACATCACC
TCCCACAACGAGGACTACACCATCGTGGAACAGTACGAACGCGCCGAGGGCCGCCACTCCACCGGCGGCA
TGGACGAGCTGTACAAGTAAGAATTCTAACTAGAGCTCGCTGATCAGCCTCGACTGTGCCTTCTAGTTGC
CAGCCATCTGTTGTTTGCCCCTCCCCCGTGCCTTCCTTGACCCTGGAAGGTGCCACTCCCACTGTCCTTT
CCTAATAAAATGAGGAAATTGCATCGCATTGTCTGAGTAGGTGTCATTCTATTCTGGGGGGTGGGGTGGG
GCAGGACAGCAAGGGGGAGGATTGGGAAGAGAATAGCAGGCATGCTGGGGAGCGGCCGCAGGAACCCCTA
GTGATGGAGTTGGCCACTCCCTCTCTGCGCGCTCGCTCGCTCACTGAGGCCGGGCGACCAAAGGTCGCCC
GACGCCCGGGCTTTGCCCGGGCGGCCTCAGTGAGCGAGCGAGCGCGCAGCTGCCTGCAGGGGCGCCTGAT
GCGGTATTTTCTCCTTACGCATCTGTGCGGTATTTCACACCGCATA
[142 nt withheld, positions 8867-9008]
C
[141 nt withheld, positions 9010-9150]
CCTTTGACGTTGGAGTCCACGTTCTTT
[37 nt withheld, positions 9178-9214]
ACCCTATCTCGGGCTATTCTTTTGATTTATAAGGGATTTTGCCGATTTCGGCCTATTGGTTAAAAAATGA
GCTGATTTAACAAAAATTTAACGCGAATTTTAACAAAATATTAACGTTTACAATTTTATGGTGCACTCTC
AGTACAATCTGCTCTGATGCCGCATAGTTAAGCCAGCCCCGACACCCGCCAACACCCGCTGACGCGCCCT
GACGGGCTTGTCTGCTCCCGGCATCCGCTTACAGACAAGCTGTGACCGTCTCCGGGAGCTGCATGTGTCA
GAGGTTTTCACCGTCATCACCGAAACGCGCGAGACGAAAGGGCCTCGTGATACGCCTATTTTTATAGGTT
AATGTCATGATAATAATGGTTTCTTAGACGTCAGGTGGCACTTTTCGGGGAAATGTGCGCGGAACCCCTA
TTTGTTTATTTTTCTAAATACATTCAAATATGTATCCGCTCATGAGACAATAACCCTGATAAATGCTTCA
ATAATATTGAAAAAGGAAGAGTATGAGTATTCAACATTTCCGTGTCGCCCTTATTCCCTTTTTTGCGGCA
TTTTGCCTTCCTGTTTTTGCTCACCCAGAAACGCTGGTGAAAGTAAAAGATGCTGAAGATCAGTTGGGTG
CACGAGTGGGTTACATCGAACTGGATCTCAACAGCGGTAAGATCCTTGAGAGTTTTCGCCCCGAAGAACG
TTTTCCAATGATGAGCACTTTTAAAGTTCTGCTATGTGGCGCGGTATTATCCCGTATTGACGCCGGGCAA
GAGCAACTCGGTCGCCGCATACACTATTCTCAGAATGACTTGGTTGAGTACTCACCAGTCACAGAAAAGC
ATCTTACGGATGGCATGACAGTAAGAGAATTATGCAGTGCTGCCATAACCATGAGTGATAACACTGCGGC
CAACTTACTTCTGACAACGATCGGAGGACCGAAGGAGCTAACCGCTTTTTTGCACAACATGGGGGATCAT
GTAACTCGCCTTGATCGTTGGGAACCGGAGCTGAATGAAGCCATACCAAACGACGAGCGTGACACCACGA
TGCCTGTAGCAATGGCAACAACGTTGCGCAAACTATTAACTGGCGAACTACTTACTCTAGCTTCCCGGCA
ACAATTAATAGACTGGATGGAGGCGGATAAAGTTGCAGGACCACTTCTGCGCTCGGCCCTTCCGGCTGGC
TGGTTTATTGCTGATAAATCTGGAGCCGGTGAGCGTGGAAGCCGCGGTATCATTGCAGCACTGGGGCCAG
ATGGTAAGCCCTCCCGTATCGTAGTTATCTACACGACGGGGAGTCAGGCAACTATGGATGAACGAAATAG
ACAGATCGCTGAGATAGGTGCCTCACTGATTAAGCATTGGTAACTGTCAGACCAAGTTTACTCATATATA
CTTTAGATTGATTTAAAACTTCATTTTTAATTTAAAAGGATCTAGGTGAAGATCCTTTTTGATAATCTCA
TGACCAAAATCCCTTAACGTGAGTTTTCGTTCCACTGAGCGTCAGACCCCGTAGAAAAGATCAAAGGATC
TTCTTGAGATCCTTTTTTTCTGCGCGTAATCTGCTGCTTGCAAACAAAAAAACCACCGCTACCAGCGGTG
GTTTGTTTGCCGGATCAAGAGCTACCAACTCTTTTTCCGAAGGTAACTGGCTTCAGCAGAGCGCAGATAC
CAAATACTGTCCTTCTAGTGTAGCCGTAGTTAGGCCACCACTTCAAGAACTCTGTAGCACCGCCTACATA
CCTCGCTCTGCTAATCCTGTTACCAGTGGCTGCTGCCAGTGGCGATAAGTCGTGTCTTACCGGGTTGGAC
TCAAGACGATAGTTACCGGATAAGGCGCAGCGGTCGGGCTGAACGGGGGGTTCGTGCACACAGCCCAGCT
TGGAGCGAACGACCTACACCGAACTGAGATACCTACAGCGTGAGCTATGAGAAAGCGCCACGCTTCCCGA
AGGGAGAAAGGCGGACAGGTATCCGGTAAGCGGCAGGGTCGGAACAGGAGAGCGCACGAGGGAGCTTCCA
GGGGGAAACGCCTGGTATCTTTATAGTCCTGTCGGGTTTCGCCACCTCTGACTTGAGCGTCGATTTTTGT
GATGCTCGTCAGGGGGGCGGAGCCTATGGAAAAACGCCAGCAACGCGGCCTTTTTACGGTTCCTGGCCTT
TTGCTGGCCTTTTGCTCACATGT
