Features (pLannotate 1.2.2; 21 found; start..end, strand, type, name):
      1..241     +  promoter       U6 promoter: RNA polymerase III promoter for human U6 snRNA
    271..346     +  misc_RNA       gRNA scaffold: guide RNA scaffold for the Streptococcus pyogenes CRISPR/Cas9 system
    353..396     +  misc_RNA       gRNA scaffold (fragment): guide RNA scaffold for the Streptococcus pyogenes CRISPR/Cas9 system
    443..728     +  enhancer       CMV enhancer: human cytomegalovirus immediate early enhancer; contains an 18-bp deletion relative to the standard CMV enhancer
    730..1007    +  promoter       chicken β-actin promoter: No description available
   1008..1235    +  intron         hybrid intron: hybrid between chicken β-actin (CBA) and minute virus of mice (MMV) introns (Gray et al., 2011)
   1256..1283    +  CDS            3xHA (fragment): three tandem HA epitope tags
   1316..5416    +  CDS            Cas9: Cas9 (Csn1) endonuclease from the Streptococcus pyogenes Type II CRISPR/Cas system generates RNA-guided double strand breaks in DNA
   5417..5450    +  CDS            nucleoplasmin NLS (fragment): bipartite nuclear localization signal from nucleoplasmin
   5462..7615    +  CDS            TET1 (fragment): TET1_HUMAN - Also known as CXXC6, KIAA1676, LCX. Experimental evidence at protein level: Swiss-Prot protein existence level 1. Dioxygenase that catalyzes the conversion of the modified genomic base 5-methylcytosine (5mC) into 5-hydroxymethylcytosine (5hmC) and plays a key role in active DNA demethylation. Also mediates subsequent conversion of 5hmC into 5-formylcytosine (5fC), and conversion of 5fC to 5-carboxylcytosine (5caC). Conversion of 5mC into 5hmC, 5fC and 5caC probably constitutes the first step in cytosine demethylation. Methylation at the C5 position of cytosine bases is an epigenet
   7618..7642    +  CDS            nucleoplasmin NLS (fragment): bipartite nuclear localization signal from nucleoplasmin
   7712..8418    +  CDS            mCherry (fragment): monomeric derivative of DsRed fluorescent protein (Shaner et al., 2004) mammalian codon-optimized
   8453..8564    +  polyA_signal   bGH poly(A) signal: bovine growth hormone polyadenylation signal
   8669..8809    +  repeat_region  AAV2 ITR: inverted terminal repeat of adeno-associated virus serotype 2 inverted
   8814..8865    -  misc_feature   bom (fragment): basis of mobility region from pBR322
   8884..9339    +  rep_origin     f1 ori (sequence partly withheld): f1 bacteriophage origin of replication; arrow indicates direction of (+) strand synthesis
   9340..9389    -  misc_feature   bom (fragment): basis of mobility region from pBR322
   9491..9526    -  CDS            rop (fragment): Rop protein, which maintains plasmids at low copy number; rop
   9621..9725    +  promoter       AmpR promoter: bla
   9726..10586   +  CDS            AmpR: β-lactamase; bla; confers resistance to ampicillin, carbenicillin, and related antibiotics
  10757..11345   +  rep_origin     ori: high-copy-number ColE1/pMB1/pBR322/pUC origin of replication
>Addgene plasmid #129042 | pSpdCas9-hudTET1CD-T2A-mCherry(PX458)-SghuTSDR-2 | addgene full sequence | sequence record 256275 | Addgene NGS Result
GAGGGCCTATTTCCCATGATTCCTTCATATTTGCATATACGATACAAGGCTGTTAGAGAGATAATTGGAA
TTAATTTGACTGTAAACACAAAGATATTAGTACAAAATACGTGACGTAGAAAGTAATAATTTCTTGGGTA
GTTTGCAGTTTTAAAATTATGTTTTAAAATGGACTATCATATGCTTACCGTAACTTGAAAGTATTTCGAT
TTCTTGGCTTTATATATCTTGTGGAAAGGACGAAACACCGTTATACTATTTGAAGACCCCGTTTTAGAGC
TAGAAATAGCAAGTTAAAATAAGGCTAGTCCGTTATCAACTTGAAAAAGTGGCACCGAGTCGGTGCTTTT
TTGTTTTAGAGCTAGAAATAGCAAGTTAAAATAAGGCTAGTCCGTTTTTAGCGCGTGCGCCAATTCTGCA
GACAAATGGCTCTAGAGGTACCCGTTACATAACTTACGGTAAATGGCCCGCCTGGCTGACCGCCCAACGA
CCCCCGCCCATTGACGTCAATAGTAACGCCAATAGGGACTTTCCATTGACGTCAATGGGTGGAGTATTTA
CGGTAAACTGCCCACTTGGCAGTACATCAAGTGTATCATATGCCAAGTACGCCCCCTATTGACGTCAATG
ACGGTAAATGGCCCGCCTGGCATTGTGCCCAGTACATGACCTTATGGGACTTTCCTACTTGGCAGTACAT
CTACGTATTAGTCATCGCTATTACCATGGTCGAGGTGAGCCCCACGTTCTGCTTCACTCTCCCCATCTCC
CCCCCCTCCCCACCCCCAATTTTGTATTTATTTATTTTTTAATTATTTTGTGCAGCGATGGGGGCGGGGG
GGGGGGGGGGGCGCGCGCCGGGGGGGGGGGGGGGGGGSGGGGGGSGGGGSGGGGSGRGGSGGAGAGGTGC
GGCGGCAGCCAATCAGAGCGGCGCGCTCCGAAAGTTTCCTTTTATGGCGAGGCGGCGGCGGCGGCGGCCC
TATAAAAAGCGAAGCGCGCGGCGGGCGGGAGTCGCTGCGCGCTGCCTTCGCCCCGTGCCCCGCTCCGCCG
CCGCCTCGCGCCGCCCGCCCCGGCTCTGACTGACCGCGTTACTCCCACAGGTGAGCGGGCGGGACGGCCC
TTCTCCTCCGGGCTGTAATTAGCTGAGCAAGAGGTAAGGGTTTAAGGGATGGTTGGTTGGTGGGGTATTA
ATGTTTAATTACCTGGAGCACCTGCCTGAAATCACTTTTTTTCAGGTTGGACCGGTGCCACCATGTACCC
ATACGATGTTCCAGATTACGCTTCGCCGAAGAAAAAGCGCAAGGTCGAAGCGTCCGACAAGAAGTACAGC
ATCGGCCTGGCCATCGGCACCAACTCTGTGGGCTGGGCCGTGATCACCGACGAGTACAAGGTGCCCAGCA
AGAAATTCAAGGTGCTGGGCAACACCGACCGGCACAGCATCAAGAAGAACCTGATCGGAGCCCTGCTGTT
CGACAGCGGCGAAACAGCCGAGGCCACCCGGCTGAAGAGAACCGCCAGAAGAAGATACACCAGACGGAAG
AACCGGATCTGCTATCTGCAAGAGATCTTCAGCAACGAGATGGCCAAGGTGGACGACAGCTTCTTCCACA
GACTGGAAGAGTCCTTCCTGGTGGAAGAGGATAAGAAGCACGAGCGGCACCCCATCTTCGGCAACATCGT
GGACGAGGTGGCCTACCACGAGAAGTACCCCACCATCTACCACCTGAGAAAGAAACTGGTGGACAGCACC
GACAAGGCCGACCTGCGGCTGATCTATCTGGCCCTGGCCCACATGATCAAGTTCCGGGGCCACTTCCTGA
TCGAGGGCGACCTGAACCCCGACAACAGCGACGTGGACAAGCTGTTCATCCAGCTGGTGCAGACCTACAA
CCAGCTGTTCGAGGAAAACCCCATCAACGCCAGCGGCGTGGACGCCAAGGCCATCCTGTCTGCCAGACTG
AGCAAGAGCAGACGGCTGGAAAATCTGATCGCCCAGCTGCCCGGCGAGAAGAAGAATGGCCTGTTCGGCA
ACCTGATTGCCCTGAGCCTGGGCCTGACCCCCAACTTCAAGAGCAACTTCGACCTGGCCGAGGATGCCAA
ACTGCAGCTGAGCAAGGACACCTACGACGACGACCTGGACAACCTGCTGGCCCAGATCGGCGACCAGTAC
GCCGACCTGTTTCTGGCCGCCAAGAACCTGTCCGACGCCATCCTGCTGAGCGACATCCTGAGAGTGAACA
CCGAGATCACCAAGGCCCCCCTGAGCGCCTCTATGATCAAGAGATACGACGAGCACCACCAGGACCTGAC
CCTGCTGAAAGCTCTCGTGCGGCAGCAGCTGCCTGAGAAGTACAAAGAGATTTTCTTCGACCAGAGCAAG
AACGGCTACGCCGGCTACATTGACGGCGGAGCCAGCCAGGAAGAGTTCTACAAGTTCATCAAGCCCATCC
TGGAAAAGATGGACGGCACCGAGGAACTGCTCGTGAAGCTGAACAGAGAGGACCTGCTGCGGAAGCAGCG
GACCTTCGACAACGGCAGCATCCCCCACCAGATCCACCTGGGAGAGCTGCACGCCATTCTGCGGCGGCAG
GAAGATTTTTACCCATTCCTGAAGGACAACCGGGAAAAGATCGAGAAGATCCTGACCTTCCGCATCCCCT
ACTACGTGGGCCCTCTGGCCAGGGGAAACAGCAGATTCGCCTGGATGACCAGAAAGAGCGAGGAAACCAT
CACCCCCTGGAACTTCGAGGAAGTGGTGGACAAGGGCGCTTCCGCCCAGAGCTTCATCGAGCGGATGACC
AACTTCGATAAGAACCTGCCCAACGAGAAGGTGCTGCCCAAGCACAGCCTGCTGTACGAGTACTTCACCG
TGTATAACGAGCTGACCAAAGTGAAATACGTGACCGAGGGAATGAGAAAGCCCGCCTTCCTGAGCGGCGA
GCAGAAAAAGGCCATCGTGGACCTGCTGTTCAAGACCAACCGGAAAGTGACCGTGAAGCAGCTGAAAGAG
GACTACTTCAAGAAAATCGAGTGCTTCGACTCCGTGGAAATCTCCGGCGTGGAAGATCGGTTCAACGCCT
CCCTGGGCACATACCACGATCTGCTGAAAATTATCAAGGACAAGGACTTCCTGGACAATGAGGAAAACGA
GGACATTCTGGAAGATATCGTGCTGACCCTGACACTGTTTGAGGACAGAGAGATGATCGAGGAACGGCTG
AAAACCTATGCCCACCTGTTCGACGACAAAGTGATGAAGCAGCTGAAGCGGCGGAGATACACCGGCTGGG
GCAGGCTGAGCCGGAAGCTGATCAACGGCATCCGGGACAAGCAGTCCGGCAAGACAATCCTGGATTTCCT
GAAGTCCGACGGCTTCGCCAACAGAAACTTCATGCAGCTGATCCACGACGACAGCCTGACCTTTAAAGAG
GACATCCAGAAAGCCCAGGTGTCCGGCCAGGGCGATAGCCTGCACGAGCACATTGCCAATCTGGCCGGCA
GCCCCGCCATTAAGAAGGGCATCCTGCAGACAGTGAAGGTGGTGGACGAGCTCGTGAAAGTGATGGGCCG
GCACAAGCCCGAGAACATCGTGATCGAAATGGCCAGAGAGAACCAGACCACCCAGAAGGGACAGAAGAAC
AGCCGCGAGAGAATGAAGCGGATCGAAGAGGGCATCAAAGAGCTGGGCAGCCAGATCCTGAAAGAACACC
CCGTGGAAAACACCCAGCTGCAGAACGAGAAGCTGTACCTGTACTACCTGCAGAATGGGCGGGATATGTA
CGTGGACCAGGAACTGGACATCAACCGGCTGTCCGACTACGATGTGGACGCCATCGTGCCTCAGAGCTTT
CTGAAGGACGACTCCATCGACAACAAGGTGCTGACCAGAAGCGACAAGAACCGGGGCAAGAGCGACAACG
TGCCCTCCGAAGAGGTCGTGAAGAAGATGAAGAACTACTGGCGGCAGCTGCTGAACGCCAAGCTGATTAC
CCAGAGAAAGTTCGACAATCTGACCAAGGCCGAGAGAGGCGGCCTGAGCGAACTGGATAAGGCCGGCTTC
ATCAAGAGACAGCTGGTGGAAACCCGGCAGATCACAAAGCACGTGGCACAGATCCTGGACTCCCGGATGA
ACACTAAGTACGACGAGAATGACAAGCTGATCCGGGAAGTGAAAGTGATCACCCTGAAGTCCAAGCTGGT
GTCCGATTTCCGGAAGGATTTCCAGTTTTACAAAGTGCGCGAGATCAACAACTACCACCACGCCCACGAC
GCCTACCTGAACGCCGTCGTGGGAACCGCCCTGATCAAAAAGTACCCTAAGCTGGAAAGCGAGTTCGTGT
ACGGCGACTACAAGGTGTACGACGTGCGGAAGATGATCGCCAAGAGCGAGCAGGAAATCGGCAAGGCTAC
CGCCAAGTACTTCTTCTACAGCAACATCATGAACTTTTTCAAGACCGAGATTACCCTGGCCAACGGCGAG
ATCCGGAAGCGGCCTCTGATCGAGACAAACGGCGAAACCGGGGAGATCGTGTGGGATAAGGGCCGGGATT
TTGCCACCGTGCGGAAAGTGCTGAGCATGCCCCAAGTGAATATCGTGAAAAAGACCGAGGTGCAGACAGG
CGGCTTCAGCAAAGAGTCTATCCTGCCCAAGAGGAACAGCGATAAGCTGATCGCCAGAAAGAAGGACTGG
GACCCTAAGAAGTACGGCGGCTTCGACAGCCCCACCGTGGCCTATTCTGTGCTGGTGGTGGCCAAAGTGG
AAAAGGGCAAGTCCAAGAAACTGAAGAGTGTGAAAGAGCTGCTGGGGATCACCATCATGGAAAGAAGCAG
CTTCGAGAAGAATCCCATCGACTTTCTGGAAGCCAAGGGCTACAAAGAAGTGAAAAAGGACCTGATCATC
AAGCTGCCTAAGTACTCCCTGTTCGAGCTGGAAAACGGCCGGAAGAGAATGCTGGCCTCTGCCGGCGAAC
TGCAGAAGGGAAACGAACTGGCCCTGCCCTCCAAATATGTGAACTTCCTGTACCTGGCCAGCCACTATGA
GAAGCTGAAGGGCTCCCCCGAGGATAATGAGCAGAAACAGCTGTTTGTGGAACAGCACAAGCACTACCTG
GACGAGATCATCGAGCAGATCAGCGAGTTCTCCAAGAGAGTGATCCTGGCCGACGCTAATCTGGACAAAG
TGCTGTCCGCCTACAACAAGCACCGGGATAAGCCCATCAGAGAGCAGGCCGAGAATATCATCCACCTGTT
TACCCTGACCAATCTGGGAGCCCCTGCCGCCTTCAAGTACTTTGACACCACCATCGACCGGAAGAGGTAC
ACCAGCACCAAAGAGGTGCTGGACGCCACCCTGATCCACCAGAGCATCACCGGCCTGTACGAGACACGGA
TCGACCTGTCTCAGCTGGGAGGCGACAAAAGGCCGGCGGCCACGAAAAAGGCCGGCCAGGGAGGAGGATC
CCTGCCCACCTGCAGCTGTCTTGATCGAGTTATACAAAAAGACAAAGGCCCATATTATACACACCTTGGG
GCAGGACCAAGTGTTGCTGCTGTCAGGGAAATCATGGAGAATAGGTATGGTCAAAAAGGAAACGCAATAA
GGATAGAAATAGTAGTGTACACCGGTAAAGAAGGGAAAAGCTCTCATGGGTGTCCAATTGCTAAGTGGGT
TTTAAGAAGAAGCAGTGATGAAGAAAAAGTTCTTTGTTTGGTCCGGCAGCGTACAGGCCACCACTGTCCA
ACTGCTGTGATGGTGGTGCTCATCATGGTGTGGGATGGCATCCCTCTTCCAATGGCCGACCGGCTATACA
CAGAGCTCACAGAGAATCTAAAGTCATACAATGGGCACCCTACCGACAGAAGATGCACCCTCAATGAAAA
TCGTACCTGTACATGTCAAGGAATTGATCCAGAGACTTGTGGAGCTTCATTCTCTTTTGGCTGTTCATGG
AGTATGTACTTTAATGGCTGTAAGTTTGGTAGAAGCCCAAGCCCCAGAAGATTTAGAATTGATCCAAGCT
CTCCCTTACATGAAAAAAACCTTGAAGATAACTTACAGAGTTTGGCTACACGATTAGCTCCAATTTATAA
GCAGTATGCTCCAGTAGCTTACCAAAATCAGGTGGAATATGAAAATGTTGCCCGAGAATGTCGGCTTGGC
AGCAAGGAAGGTCGACCCTTCTCTGGGGTCACTGCTTGCCTGGACTTCTGTGCTCATCCCTACAGGGCCA
TTCACAACATGAATAATGGAAGCACTGTGGTTTGTACCTTAACTCGAGAAGATAACCGCTCTTTGGGTGT
TATTCCTCAAGATGAGCAGCTCCATGTGCTACCTCTTTATAAGCTTTCAGACACAGATGAGTTTGGCTCC
AAGGAAGGAATGGAAGCCAAGATCAAATCTGGGGCCATCGAGGTCCTGGCACCCCGCCGCAAAAAAAGAA
CGTGTTTCACTCAGCCTGTTCCCCGTTCTGGAAAGAAGAGGGCTGCGATGATGACAGAGGTTCTTGCACA
TAAGATAAGGGCAGTGGAAAAGAAACCTATTCCCCGAATCAAGCGGAAGAATAACTCAACAACAACAAAC
AACAGTAAGCCTTCGTCACTGCCAACCTTAGGGAGTAACACTGAGACCGTGCAACCTGAAGTAAAAAGTG
AAACCGAACCCCATTTTATCTTAAAAAGTTCAGACAACACTAAAACTTATTCGCTGATGCCATCCGCTCC
TCACCCAGTGAAAGAGGCATCTCCAGGCTTCTCCTGGTCCCCGAAGACTGCTTCAGCCACACCAGCTCCA
CTGAAGAATGACGCAACAGCCTCATGCGGGTTTTCAGAAAGAAGCAGCACTCCCCACTGTACGATGCCTT
CGGGAAGACTCAGTGGTGCCAATGCTGCAGCTGCTGATGGCCCTGGCATTTCACAGCTTGGCGAAGTGGC
TCCTCTCCCCACCCTGTCTGCTCCTGTGATGGAGCCCCTCATTAATTCTGAGCCTTCCACTGGTGTGACT
GAGCCGCTAACGCCTCATCAGCCAAACCACCAGCCCTCCTTCCTCACCTCTCCTCAAGACCTTGCCTCTT
CTCCAATGGAAGAAGATGAGCAGCATTCTGAAGCAGATGAGCCTCCATCAGACGAACCCCTATCTGATGA
CCCCCTGTCACCTGCTGAGGAGAAATTGCCCCACATTGATGAGTATTGGTCAGACAGTGAGCACATCTTT
TTGGATGCAAATATTGGTGGGGTGGCCATCGCACCTGCTCACGGCTCGGTTTTGATTGAGTGTGCCCGGC
GAGAGCTGCACGCTACCACTCCTGTTGAGCACCCCAACCGTAATCATCCAACCCGCCTCTCCCTTGTCTT
TTACCAGCACAAAAACCTAAATAAGCCCCAACATGGTTTTGAACTAAACAAGATTAAGTTTGAGGCTAAA
GAAGCTAAGAATAAGAAAATGAAGGCCTCAGAGCAAAAAGACCAGGCAGCTAATGAAGGTCCAGAACAGT
CCTCTGAAGTAAATGAATTGAACCAAATTCCTTCTCATAAAGCATTAACATTAACCCATGACAATGTTGT
CACCGTGTCCCCTTATGCTCTCACACACGTTGCGGGGCCCTATAACCATTGGGTCATGGCCGGCCAGGCA
AAAAAGAAAAAGGAATTCGGCAGTGGAGAGGGCAGAGGAAGTCTGCTAACATGCGGTGACGTCGAGGAGA
ATCCTGGCCCAGTGAGCAAGGGCGAGGAGGATAACATGGCCATCATCAAGGAGTTCATGCGCTTCAAGGT
GCACATGGAGGGCTCCGTGAACGGCCACGAGTTCGAGATCGAGGGCGAGGGCGAGGGCCGCCCCTACGAG
GGCACCCAGACCGCCAAGCTGAAGGTGACCAAGGGTGGCCCCCTGCCCTTCGCCTGGGACATCCTGTCCC
CTCAGTTCATGTACGGCTCCAAGGCCTACGTGAAGCACCCCGCCGACATCCCCGACTACTTGAAGCTGTC
CTTCCCCGAGGGCTTCAAGTGGGAGCGCGTGATGAACTTCGAGGACGGCGGCGTGGTGACCGTGACCCAG
GACTCCTCCCTGCAGGACGGCGAGTTCATCTACAAGGTGAAGCTGCGCGGCACCAACTTCCCCTCCGACG
GCCCCGTAATGCAGAAGAAAACCATGGGCTGGGAGGCCTCCTCCGAGCGGATGTACCCCGAGGACGGCGC
CCTGAAGGGCGAGATCAAGCAGAGGCTGAAGCTGAAGGACGGCGGCCACTACGACGCTGAGGTCAAGACC
ACCTACAAGGCCAAGAAGCCCGTGCAGCTGCCCGGCGCCTACAACGTCAACATCAAGTTGGACATCACCT
CCCACAACGAGGACTACACCATCGTGGAACAGTACGAACGCGCCGAGGGCCGCCACTCCACCGGCGGCAT
GGACGAGCTGTACAAGTAAGAATTCTAACTAGAGCTCGCTGATCAGCCTCGACTGTGCCTTCTAGTTGCC
AGCCATCTGTTGTTTGCCCCTCCCCCGTGCCTTCCTTGACCCTGGAAGGTGCCACTCCCACTGTCCTTTC
CTAATAAAATGAGGAAATTGCATCGCATTGTCTGAGTAGGTGTCATTCTATTCTGGGGGGTGGGGTGGGG
CAGGACAGCAAGGGGGAGGATTGGGAAGAGAATAGCAGGCATGCTGGGGAGCGGCCGCAGGAACCCCTAG
TGATGGAGTTGGCCACTCCCTCTCTGCGCGCTCGCTCGCTCACTGAGGCCGGGCGRCCAAAGGYCGCCCG
ACGCCCGGGCTTTGCCCGGGCGGCCTCAGTGAGCGAGCGAGCGCGCAGCTGCCTGCAGGGGCGCCTGATG
CGGTATTTTCTCCTTACGCATCTGTGCGGTATTTCACACCGCATA
[95 nt withheld, positions 8866-8960]
T
[46 nt withheld, positions 8962-9007]
C
[141 nt withheld, positions 9009-9149]
CCTTTGACGTTGGAGTCCACGTTCTTT
[37 nt withheld, positions 9177-9213]
ACTCTATCTCGGGCTATTCTTTTGATTTATAAGGGATTTTGCCGATTTCGGTCTATTGGTTAAAAAATGA
GCTGATTTAACAAAAATTTAACGCGAATTTTAACAAAATATTAACGTTTACAATTTTATGGTGCACTCTC
AGTACAATCTGCTCTGATGCCGCATAGTTAAGCCAGCCCCGACACCCGCCAACACCCGCTGACGCGCCCT
GACGGGCTTGTCTGCTCCCGGCATCCGCTTACAGACAAGCTGTGACCGTCTCCGGGAGCTGCATGTGTCA
GAGGTTTTCACCGTCATCACCGAAACGCGCGAGACGAAAGGGCCTCGTGATACGCCTATTTTTATAGGTT
AATGTCATGATAATAATGGTTTCTTAGACGTCAGGTGGCACTTTTCGGGGAAATGTGCGCGGAACCCCTA
TTTGTTTATTTTTCTAAATACATTCAAATATGTATCCGCTCATGAGACAATAACCCTGATAAATGCTTCA
ATAATATTGAAAAAGGAAGAGTATGAGTATTCAACATTTCCGTGTCGCCCTTATTCCCTTTTTTGCGGCA
TTTTGCCTTCCTGTTTTTGCTCACCCAGAAACGCTGGTGAAAGTAAAAGATGCTGAAGATCAGTTGGGTG
CACGAGTGGGTTACATCGAACTGGATCTCAACAGCGGTAAGATCCTTGAGAGTTTTCGCCCCGAAGAACG
TTTTCCAATGATGAGCACTTTTAAAGTTCTGCTATGTGGCGCGGTATTATCCCGTATTGACGCCGGGCAA
GAGCAACTCGGTCGCCGCATACACTATTCTCAGAATGACTTGGTTGAGTACTCACCAGTCACAGAAAAGC
ATCTTACGGATGGCATGACAGTAAGAGAATTATGCAGTGCTGCCATAACCATGAGTGATAACACTGCGGC
CAACTTACTTCTGACAACGATCGGAGGACCGAAGGAGCTAACCGCTTTTTTGCACAACATGGGGGATCAT
GTAACTCGCCTTGATCGTTGGGAACCGGAGCTGAATGAAGCCATACCAAACGACGAGCGTGACACCACGA
TGCCTGTAGCAATGGCAACAACGTTGCGCAAACTATTAACTGGCGAACTACTTACTCTAGCTTCCCGGCA
ACAATTAATAGACTGGATGGAGGCGGATAAAGTTGCAGGACCACTTCTGCGCTCGGCCCTTCCGGCTGGC
TGGTTTATTGCTGATAAATCTGGAGCCGGTGAGCGTGGAAGCCGCGGTATCATTGCAGCACTGGGGCCAG
ATGGTAAGCCCTCCCGTATCGTAGTTATCTACACGACGGGGAGTCAGGCAACTATGGATGAACGAAATAG
ACAGATCGCTGAGATAGGTGCCTCACTGATTAAGCATTGGTAACTGTCAGACCAAGTTTACTCATATATA
CTTTAGATTGATTTAAAACTTCATTTTTAATTTAAAAGGATCTAGGTGAAGATCCTTTTTGATAATCTCA
TGACCAAAATCCCTTAACGTGAGTTTTCGTTCCACTGAGCGTCAGACCCCGTAGAAAAGATCAAAGGATC
TTCTTGAGATCCTTTTTTTCTGCGCGTAATCTGCTGCTTGCAAACAAAAAAACCACCGCTACCAGCGGTG
GTTTGTTTGCCGGATCAAGAGCTACCAACTCTTTTTCCGAAGGTAACTGGCTTCAGCAGAGCGCAGATAC
CAAATACTGTTCTTCTAGTGTAGCCGTAGTTAGGCCACCACTTCAAGAACTCTGTAGCACCGCCTACATA
CCTCGCTCTGCTAATCCTGTTACCAGTGGCTGCTGCCAGTGGCGATAAGTCGTGTCTTACCGGGTTGGAC
TCAAGACGATAGTTACCGGATAAGGCGCAGCGGTCGGGCTGAACGGGGGGTTCGTGCACACAGCCCAGCT
TGGAGCGAACGACCTACACCGAACTGAGATACCTACAGCGTGAGCTATGAGAAAGCGCCACGCTTCCCGA
AGGGAGAAAGGCGGACAGGTATCCGGTAAGCGGCAGGGTCGGAACAGGAGAGCGCACGAGGGAGCTTCCA
GGGGGAAACGCCTGGTATCTTTATAGTCCTGTCGGGTTTCGCCACCTCTGACTTGAGCGTCGATTTTTGT
GATGCTCGTCAGGGGGGCGGAGCCTATGGAAAAACGCCAGCAACGCGGCCTTTTTACGGTTCCTGGCCTT
TTGCTGGCCTTTTGCTCACATGT
